Addgene plasmid #90148: pT2-cryR;tmem88aCE1-P1Egfp
Purpose: contains tmem88a enhancer sequence, and tmem88a specific gene promoter driving expression of eGFP
Depositing lab: Nathan Lawson. Depositing organization: University of Massachusetts, Worcester. Publication: Robust Identification of Developmentally Active Endothelial Enhancers in Zebrafish Using FANS-Assisted ATAC-Seq. Quillien A, Abdalla M, Yu J, Ou J, Zhu LJ, Lawson ND. Cell Rep. 2017 Jul 18;20(3):709-720. doi: 10.1016/j.celrep.2017.06.070. PubMed 28723572.
Backbone
  Vector backbone: pDESTtol2pACrymCherry
  Backbone manufacturer: Addgene
  Vector type: Bacterial Expression
Growth in bacteria
  Bacterial resistance: Ampicillin, 100 μg/mL
  Growth temperature: 37°C
  Growth strain: DH5alpha
  Copy number: High Copy
Gene/Insert
  Gene/Insert name: tmem88aE1P1Egfp
  Species: D. rerio (zebrafish)
  Entrez Gene: tmem88a (a.k.a. MGC77242, zgc:77242)
  Tag / fusion protein: EGFP (C terminal on insert)
  Cloning method: Gateway Cloning
Terms and licenses: Academic/Nonprofit Terms; Industry Terms: Not Available to Industry
How to cite: pT2-cryR;tmem88aCE1-P1Egfp was a gift from Nathan Lawson (Addgene plasmid # 90148 ; http://n2t.net/addgene:90148 ; RRID:Addgene_90148)
