[The description below was written by a language model from this plasmid's Addgene catalogue record and pLannotate feature annotations shown in this document.]
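Description:
pT2-cryR;tmem88aCE1-P1Egfp is a zebrafish enhancer/promoter reporter plasmid assembled by Gateway cloning into the pDESTtol2pACrymCherry destination backbone. The repository lists it as a bacterial expression vector, but its design is that of a transgenesis construct that is only propagated in E. coli. There it is maintained at high copy from a ColE1/pUC-type origin under ampicillin selection (AmpR with its own bla promoter). pBluescript-derived remnants are also annotated, including a partial M13 origin, lac promoter/operator, T3 promoter and MCS fragments.

The payload sits between Gateway recombination scars. The interval between attB4 and attB1 is about 500 bp, matching the position of a 5' entry element, and presumably holds the tmem88a enhancer (CE1). The unannotated stretch between attB1 and EGFP would then carry the tmem88a gene-specific promoter (P1), although the feature table labels neither zebrafish sequence. EGFP is followed by a short MCS and the attB2 and attB3 sites. The SV40 polyadenylation signal annotated just beyond them lies on the opposite strand, so how the EGFP transcript is terminated is not clear from the table. A second, separate cassette on the reverse strand encodes mCherry with its own SV40 poly(A). The "cryR" and "CrymCherry" names suggest a crystallin-driven red lens marker for identifying transgenic carriers, but that promoter is not annotated. The backbone name also implies Tol2 transposon arms. None are labelled as such, though the medaka tyrosinase fragment hit may reflect Tol2-flanking sequence.

The construct was made to test whether a candidate tmem88a regulatory element drives EGFP expression in zebrafish, as part of work identifying developmentally active endothelial enhancers.
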