Features (pLannotate 1.2.2; 23 found; start..end, strand, type, name):
    673..693     +  protein_bind   attB4: mutant version of attB; core recombination site for the Gateway® BP reaction BP Clonase™
   1214..1234    +  protein_bind   attB1: mutant version of attB; core recombination site for the Gateway® BP reaction BP Clonase™
   1882..2598    +  CDS            EGFP: EGFP is a basic (constitutively fluorescent) green fluorescent protein published in 1996, derived from Aequorea victoria. It is reported to be a rapidly-maturing weak dimer with moderate acid sensitivity.
   2599..2664    +  misc_feature   MCS: multiple cloning site
   2688..2708    -  protein_bind   attB2: mutant version of attB; core recombination site for the Gateway® BP reaction BP Clonase™
   2735..2755    -  protein_bind   attB3: mutant version of attB; core recombination site for the Gateway® BP reaction BP Clonase™
   2759..2779    +  CDS            lacZα (fragment): LacZα fragment of β-galactosidase; lacZ fragment
   2795..2929    -  polyA_signal   SV40 poly(A) signal: SV40 polyadenylation signal
   2952..3035    -  CDS            large T antigen (fragment): large T antigen from SV40 (simian virus 40)
   3601..3641    -  misc_feature   MCS (fragment): pBluescript multiple cloning site
   3654..3672    -  promoter       T3 promoter: promoter for bacteriophage T3 RNA polymerase
   3717..3733    -  protein_bind   lac operator: The lac repressor binds to the lac operator to inhibit transcription in E. coli. This inhibition can be relieved by adding lactose or isopropyl-β-D-thiogalactopyranoside (IPTG). lac repressor encoded by lacI
   3741..3771    -  promoter       lac promoter: promoter for the E. coli lac operon
   3786..3807    -  protein_bind   CAP binding site: CAP binding activates transcription in the presence of cAMP. E. coli catabolite activator protein
   3820..3912    -  CDS            lacI (fragment): lac repressor; lacI; The lac repressor binds to the lac operator to inhibit transcription in E. coli. This inhibition can be relieved by adding lactose or isopropyl-β-D-thiogalactopyranoside (IPTG).
   4095..4683    -  rep_origin     ori: high-copy-number ColE1/pMB1/pBR322/pUC origin of replication
   4854..5714    -  CDS            AmpR: β-lactamase; bla; confers resistance to ampicillin, carbenicillin, and related antibiotics
   5715..5819    -  promoter       AmpR promoter: bla
   5845..6066    -  rep_origin     M13 ori (fragment) (sequence partly withheld): M13 bacteriophage origin of replication; arrow indicates direction of (+) strand synthesis
   6066..6353    +  CDS            tyr (fragment) (sequence partly withheld): TYRO_ORYLA - Also known as tyro. Experimental evidence at transcript level: Swiss-Prot protein existence level 2. This is a copper-containing oxidase that functions in the formation of pigments such as melanins and other polyphenolic compounds. From Oryzias latipes (Japanese rice fish) (Japanese killifish).
   6895..7016    -  polyA_signal   SV40 poly(A) signal: SV40 polyadenylation signal
   7039..7122    -  CDS            large T antigen (fragment): large T antigen from SV40 (simian virus 40)
   7142..7849    -  CDS            mCherry: mCherry is a basic (constitutively fluorescent) red fluorescent protein published in 2004, derived from Discosoma sp.. It is reported to be a very rapidly-maturing monomer with low acid sensitivity.
>Addgene plasmid #90148 | pT2-cryR;tmem88aCE1-P1Egfp | addgene full sequence | sequence record 178755 | Addgene NGS Result
GTAATGTCAGACCTGGTAACTCCTTACTGTAACTTATTGCACCTGATGAACAAAAGATGTGAACTGAACG
CAAGTAGGAGGCTAATAGAGGCTAGTACAGTACAAAGATCCCCAAATGATGTGTGCCGGCCTTAGTGGAG
GCAGACCCCTGGTTATATACCTGTGCTGCAGAAAGAGGGGCTTACAAATGGATCTCTCTGGAATGGCATT
ATCTCATGGTGGGAACAGTGTTGTCAGCAGAATCAGCGGGGTGGACTCTGACCTGAGAATGACAGTCTAG
CACTGAATGGCTCAGACAATACTCTTGTGGCCAACTATCACCGGAAAATAAGTGCCTGCCAAAACAAACC
AGACCAGATGAAGCTACATGGCTGTAGAACGTCAGTATTTAATGTGTTGTGGCCACTTGGTTCACCAGAT
TTAAGAGCTAATTTTTTTAAATATCACAGATAATCAATCGCTTTTTTTTTTCTTGACTGAAAAGCTTAGA
CTGGAAAATTCTTTGAAAAAGTTTGCACTACAGAAAATAAATACATAACATCCTGCACTGAATGCACACT
ATTAATAGAAAAGAGAGCATTATTGTAGGAAATGTATTGTATATGTACATTCTGTGCATTTCACAATTTT
CTCGAGCAGGAAACAGCTATGACCATGATTACGCCAAGCTATCAACTTTGTATAGAAAAGTTGATTTTTG
AGTTATTATTCCTGATATAATGATTACTATAAAACAAGACTAAAAGCTTCTGAGTGTTTACGTGTAAGTT
ATTTGTGGATTGTGAAGTGTATTAGAGGAAGGTTACAGATGGTCAGTCTCCTGTCTGTCTGTGGGCTGGA
AGTGAGGCTCGTAGAGGTCATGGGACAGGACTAATGTTTTGGTGACACCTCGGCTCTCTCTCAGGACTTT
ACTGCGGAAATCCTGGCTCCAAGGCCAGGAAGGCAGGTTTTCCTCTTTTATGACTCTCAGGATATATCTC
GTTTTTCACCGTCCCTCTGCACTTAACGCTTATGTTCCACCAGCAGCCCTTTATCTGTGGCTGCTGATAA
CCCACAGCTGTGAGTAAATAAATAAACAACTGTCAATAGCTTATTTACTTACAGATAAAGTCGCCATCCT
GTTTTTCACTCTTATGAACTCGATATGTTGTTTTGTTGACTCTATCACAGTCGTTCACAACTGGCAGGCC
GTGACCTGAAAAACATTCAAAGGCAAGTTTGTACAAAAAAGCAGGCTCGCTAAATTAACAACTTCTTTCC
CAACACCTAAAATATGCACATTTTCCCATGAAATCTTGGCTAAACTACACATTTTGTCAGTTTGTGTGTG
TATCTGTAACACTTTACAGTAAAGTTGAACATTGTAAAAAGCGATTAGGTTCTGTACTTCAAAATTCAGA
TTACTTCATTTTACTTTAAGAAAAGTGAGTAATAATGTAAGTATATCTGAAATGTATTAGCAATTTCTGA
GCAGAAATAAAACATACTGTGGAGTGTGTAACTCTAAAGTCAGTGCAAGTCATAGATTTTCCTACTGCAT
GTGCAAAAAAATAAAAAAGTCTACAACTAAACCCCCAGCAAACCCAACACCCCACATTTCTGAAGGGCTG
ATCCAGATCGGGAGGCCAGGAGGAGAAGTGGGAGTGGAGAGATACGAGTGAGTTACTGAGGCAGGACATC
TTCGTCAAAGGAAGAAAAGAGTAGAGCAGGAAAGAAGGAAGAGAACGAGCTGACATAGAAGACTGACGCT
CATTGAGCTCACAGAGCCTGAGGAGATACTACAGGTGGACCTGAAAACTGGATAAAAATCAAGTCAAACT
AACTGTAGAGTAAAGCTATCATCTGCCAGTCTGAGGAATCTGCCCATATTTCATCGCCACCATGGTGAGC
AAGGGCGAGGAGCTGTTCACCGGGGTGGTGCCCATCCTGGTCGAGCTGGACGGCGACGTAAACGGCCACA
AGTTCAGCGTGTCCGGCGAGGGCGAGGGCGATGCCACCTACGGCAAGCTGACCCTGAAGTTCATCTGCAC
CACCGGCAAGCTGCCCGTGCCCTGGCCCACCCTCGTGACCACCCTGACCTACGGCGTGCAGTGCTTCAGC
CGCTACCCCGACCACATGAAGCAGCACGACTTCTTCAAGTCCGCCATGCCCGAAGGCTACGTCCAGGAGC
GCACCATCTTCTTCAAGGACGACGGCAACTACAAGACCCGCGCCGAGGTGAAGTTCGAGGGCGACACCCT
GGTGAACCGCATCGAGCTGAAGGGCATCGACTTCAAGGAGGACGGCAACATCCTGGGGCACAAGCTGGAG
TACAACTACAACAGCCACAACGTCTATATCATGGCCGACAAGCAGAAGAACGGCATCAAGGTGAACTTCA
AGATCCGCCACAACATCGAGGACGGCAGCGTGCAGCTCGCCGACCACTACCAGCAGAACACCCCCATCGG
CGACGGCCCCGTGCTGCTGCCCGACAACCACTACCTGAGCACCCAGTCCGCCCTGAGCAAAGACCCCAAC
GAGAAGCGCGATCACATGGTCCTGCTGGAGTTCGTGACCGCCGCCGGGATCACTCTCGGCATGGACGAGC
TGTACAAGTCCGGACTCAGATCTCGAGCTCAAGCTTCGAATTCTGCAGTCGACGGTACCGCGGGCCCGGG
ATCCACCGGATCTAGATAACTGATACCCAGCTTTCTTGTACAAAGTGGGGCGCGCCTACGTAACTAGTCT
CGAGCAACTTTATTATACATAGTTGATAATTCACTGGCCGTCGTTTTACGGTACCATCGATGATGATCCA
GACATGATAAGATACATTGATGAGTTTGGACAAACCACAACTAGAATGCAGTGAAAAAAATGCTTTATTT
GTGAAATTTGTGATGCTATTGCTTTATTTGTAACCATTATAAGCTGCAATAAACAAGTTAACAACAACAA
TTGCATTCATTTTATGTTTCAGGTTCAGGGGGAGGTGTGGGAGGTTTTTTAAAGCAAGTAAAACCTCTAC
AAATGTGGTATGGCTGATTATGATCCTCTAGATCAGATCTGCGAAGATACGGCCACGGGTGCTCTTGATC
CTGTGGCTGATTTTGGACTGTGCTGCTCGCAGCTGCTGATGAATCACATACTTCCTCCATTTTCTTCCAC
TGATTGACTGTTATAATTTCCCTAATTTCCAGGTCAAGGTGCTGTGCATTGTGGTAATAGATGTGACATG
ACGTCACTTCCAAAGGACCAATGAACATGTCTGACCAATTTCATATAATGTGAAAACGATTTTCATAGGC
AGAATAAATAACATTTAAATTAAACTGGGCATCAGCGCAATTCAATTGGTTTGGTAATAGCAAGGGAAAA
TAGAATGAAGTGATCTCCAAAAAATAAGTACTTTTTGACTGTAAATAAAATTGTAAGGAGTAAAAAGTAC
TTTTTTTTCTAAAAAAATGTAATTAAGTAAAAGTAAAAGTATTGATTTTTAATTGTACTCAAGTAAAGTA
AAAATCCCCAAAAATAATACTTAAGTACAGTAATCAAGTAAAATTACTCAAGTACTTTACACCTCTGGTT
CTTGACCCCCTACCTTCAGCAAGCCCAGCAGATCCACTAGTTCTAGAGCGGCCGCCACCGCGGTGGAGCT
CCAGCTTTTGTTCCCTTTAGTGAGGGTTAATTGCGCGCTTGGCGTAATCATGGTCATAGCTGTTTCCTGT
GTGAAATTGTTATCCGCTCACAATTCCACACAACATACGAGCCGGAAGCATAAAGTGTAAAGCCTGGGGT
GCCTAATGAGTGAGCTAACTCACATTAATTGCGTTGCGCTCACTGCCCGCTTTCCAGTCGGGAAACCTGT
CGTGCCAGCTGCATTAATGAATCGGCCAACGCGCGGGGAGAGGCGGTTTGCGTATTGGGCGCTCTTCCGC
TTCCTCGCTCACTGACTCGCTGCGCTCGGTCGTTCGGCTGCGGCGAGCGGTATCAGCTCACTCAAAGGCG
GTAATACGGTTATCCACAGAATCAGGGGATAACGCAGGAAAGAACATGTGAGCAAAAGGCCAGCAAAAGG
CCAGGAACCGTAAAAAGGCCGCGTTGCTGGCGTTTTTCCATAGGCTCCGCCCCCCTGACGAGCATCACAA
AAATCGACGCTCAAGTCAGAGGTGGCGAAACCCGACAGGACTATAAAGATACCAGGCGTTTCCCCCTGGA
AGCTCCCTCGTGCGCTCTCCTGTTCCGACCCTGCCGCTTACCGGATACCTGTCCGCCTTTCTCCCTTCGG
GAAGCGTGGCGCTTTCTCATAGCTCACGCTGTAGGTATCTCAGTTCGGTGTAGGTCGTTCGCTCCAAGCT
GGGCTGTGTGCACGAACCCCCCGTTCAGCCCGACCGCTGCGCCTTATCCGGTAACTATCGTCTTGAGTCC
AACCCGGTAAGACACGACTTATCGCCACTGGCAGCAGCCACTGGTAACAGGATTAGCAGAGCGAGGTATG
TAGGCGGTGCTACAGAGTTCTTGAAGTGGTGGCCTAACTACGGCTACACTAGAAGAACAGTATTTGGTAT
CTGCGCTCTGCTGAAGCCAGTTACCTTCGGAAAAAGAGTTGGTAGCTCTTGATCCGGCAAACAAACCACC
GCTGGTAGCGGTGGTTTTTTTGTTTGCAAGCAGCAGATTACGCGCAGAAAAAAAGGATCTCAAGAAGATC
CTTTGATCTTTTCTACGGGGTCTGACGCTCAGTGGAACGAAAACTCACGTTAAGGCATTTTGGTCATGAG
ATTATCAAAAAGGATCTTCACCTAGATCCTTTTAAATTAAAAATGAAGTTTTAAATCAATCTAAAGTATA
TATGAGTAAACTTGGTCTGACAGTTACCAATGCTTAATCAGTGAGGCACCTATCTCAGCGATCTGTCTAT
TTCGTTCATCCATAGTTGCCTGACTCCCCGTCGTGTAGATAACTACGATACGGGAGGGCTTACCATCTGG
CCCCAGTGCTGCAATGATACCGCGAGACCCACGCTCACCGGCTCCAGATTTATCAGCAATAAACCAGCCA
GCCGGAAGGGCCGAGCGCAGAAGTGGTCCTGCAACTTTATCCGCCTCCATCCAGTCTATTAATTGTTGCC
GGGAAGCTAGAGTAAGTAGTTCGCCAGTTAATAGTTTGCGCAACGTTGTTGCCATTGCTACAGGCATCGT
GGTGTCACGCTCGTCGTTTGGTATGGCTTCATTCAGCTCCGGTTCCCAACGATCAAGGCGAGTTACATGA
TCCCCCATGTTGTGCAAAAAAGCGGTTAGCTCCTTCGGTCCTCCGATCGTTGTCAGAAGTAAGTTGGCCG
CAGTGTTATCACTCATGGTTATGGCAGCACTGCATAATTCTCTTACTGTCATGCCATCCGTAAGATGCTT
TTCTGTGACTGGTGAGTACTCAACCAAGTCATTCTGAGAATAGTGTATGCGGCGACCGAGTTGCTCTTGC
CCGGCGTCAATACGGGATAATACCGCGCCACATAGCAGAACTTTAAAAGTGCTCATCATTGGAAAACGTT
CTTCGGGGCGAAAACTCTCAAGGATCTTACCGCTGTTGAGATCCAGTTCGATGTAACCCACTCGTGCACC
CAACTGATCTTCAGCATCTTTTACTTTCACCAGCGTTTCTGGGTGAGCAAAAACAGGAAGGCAAAATGCC
GCAAAAAAGGGAATAAGGGCGACACGGAAATGTTGAATACTCATACTCTTCCTTTTTCAATATTATTGAA
GCATTTATCAGGGTTATTGTCTCATGAGCGGATACATATTTGAATGTATTTAGAAAAATAAACAAATAGG
GGTTCCGCGCACATTTCCCCGAAAAGTGCCACCTAAATTGTAAGCGTTAATATTTTGTTAAAATTCGCGT
TAAATTTTTGTTAAATCAGCTCATTTTTTAACCAATAGGCCGAAATCGGCAAAATCCCTTATAAATCAAA
AGAATAGACCGAGATAGGGT
[37 nt withheld, positions 5971-6007]
AAAGAACGTGGACTCCAACGTCAAAGG
[32 nt withheld, positions 6035-6066]
GCTGGCTAAGAACTCATCAGCCTCCCCGGTCCATCTACCCACGTACCAATGCACCAATTGGCCACAATGA
CGGCTACTACATGGTGCCATTCCTTCCTCTTTATAGGAATGGAGACTACCTCCTGTCCAACAATGCTCTT
GGATACGAGTACGCCTACCTGTTGGACCCAGGTCATTGCACAACACCAGAAATGCCCTCTGATCTGCAAA
AGACGTGAATATCTGTTCAGACACCCATATCCACTCTGTTCCACACAGGTCAGAGGTTTGTCCAGGAGTT
CTTGACAGAGGTGTAAAAAGTACTCAAAAATTTTACTCAAGTGAAAGTACAAGTACTTAGGGAAAATTTT
ACTCAATTAAAAGTAAAAGTATCTGGCTAGAATCTTACTTGAGTAAAAGTAAAAAAGTACTCCATTAAAA
TTGTACTTGAGTATTAAGGAAGTAAAAGTAAAAGCAAGAAAGAAAACTAGAGATTCTTGTTTAAGCTTTT
AATCTCAAAAAACATTAAATGAAATGCATACAAGGTTTTATCCTGCTTTAGAACTGTTTGTATTTAATTA
TCAAACTATAAGACAGACAATCTAATGCCAGTACACGCTACTCAAAGTTGTAAAACCTCAGATTTAACTT
CAGTAGAAGCTGATTCTCAAAATTGTTAGTGTCAAGCCTAGCTCTTTTGGGGCTGAAAAGCAATCCTGCA
GTGCTGAAAAGCCTCTCACAGGCAGCCGATGCGGGAAGAGGTGTATTAGTCTTGATAGAGAGGCTGCAAA
TAGCAGGAAACGTGAGCAGAGACTCCCTGGTGTCTGAAACACAGGCCCATTTACGCCTTAAGATACATTG
ATGAGTTTGGACAAACCACAACTAGAATGCAGTGAAAAAAATGCTTTATTTGTGAAATTTGTGATGCTAT
TGCTTTATTTGTAACCATTATAAGCTGCAATAAACAAGTTAACAACAACAATTGCATTCATTTTATGTTT
CAGGTTCAGGGGGAGGTGTGGGAGGTTTTTTAAAGCAAGTAAAACCTCTACAAATGTGGTATGGCTGATT
ATGATCTAGAGTCGCGGCCGCTTTACTTGTACAGCTCGTCCATGCCGCCGGTGGAGTGGTGGCCCTCGGC
GCGCTCGTACTGTTCCACGATGGTGTAGTCCTCGTTGTGGGAGGTGATGTCCAGCTTGATGTTGACGTTG
TAGGCGCCGGGCAGCTGCACGGGCTTCTTGGCCTTGTAGGTGGTCTTGACCTCGGCGTCGTAGTGGCCGC
CGTCCTTCAGCTTCAGCCTCTGCTTGATCTCGCCCTTCAGGGCGCCGTCCTCGGGGTACATCCGCTCGGA
GGAGGCCTCCCAGCCCATGGTCTTCTTCTGCATTACGGGGCCGTCGGAGGGGAAGTTGGTGCCGCGCAGC
TTCACCTTGTAGATGAACTCGCCGTCCTGCAGGGAGGAGTCCTGGGTCACGGTCACCACGCCGCCGTCCT
CGAAGTTCATCACGCGCTCCCACTTGAAGCCCTCGGGGAAGGACAGCTTCAAGTAGTCGGGGATGTCGGC
GGGGTGCTTCACGTAGGCCTTGGAGCCGTACATGAACTGAGGGGACAGGATGTCCCAGGCGAAGGGCAGG
GGGCCGCCCTTGGTCACCTTCAGCTTGGCGGTCTGGGTGCCCTCGTAGGGGCGGCCCTCGCCCTCGCCCT
CGATCTCGAACTCGTGGCCGTTCACGGAGCCCTCCATGTGCACCTTGAAGCGCATGAACTCCTTGATGAT
GGCCATGTTGTCATCCTCGCCCTTGCTCACCATGGTGGCGACCG
